>Addgene plasmid #43965 | pENTR puroR R4-R3 | depositor full sequence | sequence record 60191 | predicted sequence
TATAATAAAGTTGAACGAGAAACGTAAAATGATATAAATATCAATATATTAAATTAGATTTTGCATAAAA
AACAGACTACATAATACTGTAAAACACAACATATCCAGTCACTATGAATCAACTACTTAGATGGTATTAG
TGACCTGTACTGCAGGGCGGCCGCGATATCCCCTATAGTGAGTCGTATTACATGGTCATAGCTGTTTCCT
GGCAGCTCTGGCCCGTGTCTCAAAATCTCTGATGTTACATTGCACAAGATAAAAATATATCATCATGAAC
AATAAAACTGTCTGCTTACATAAACAGTAATACAAGGGGTGTTATGAGCCATATTCAACGGGAAACGTCG
AGGCCGCGATTAAATTCCAACATGGATGCTGATTTATATGGGTATAAATGGGCTCGCGATAATGTCGGGC
AATCAGGTGCGACAATCTATCGCTTGTATGGGAAGCCCGATGCGCCAGAGTTGTTTCTGAAACATGGCAA
AGGTAGCGTTGCCAATGATGTTACAGATGAGATGGTCAGACTAAACTGGCTGACGGAATTTATGCCTCTT
CCGACCATCAAGCATTTTATCCGTACTCCTGATGATGCATGGTTACTCACCACTGCGATCCCCGGAAAAA
CAGCATTCCAGGTATTAGAAGAATATCCTGATTCAGGTGAAAATATTGTTGATGCGCTGGCAGTGTTCCT
GCGCCGGTTGCATTCGATTCCTGTTTGTAATTGTCCTTTTAACAGCGATCGCGTATTTCGTCTCGCTCAG
GCGCAATCACGAATGAATAACGGTTTGGTTGATGCGAGTGATTTTGATGACGAGCGTAATGGCTGGCCTG
TTGAACAAGTCTGGAAAGAAATGCATAAACTTTTGCCATTCTCACCGGATTCAGTCGTCACTCATGGTGA
TTTCTCACTTGATAACCTTATTTTTGACGAGGGGAAATTAATAGGTTGTATTGATGTTGGACGAGTCGGA
ATCGCAGACCGATACCAGGATCTTGCCATCCTATGGAACTGCCTCGGTGAGTTTTCTCCTTCATTACAGA
AACGGCTTTTTCAAAAATATGGTATTGATAATCCTGATATGAATAAATTGCAGTTTCATTTGATGCTCGA
TGAGTTTTTCTAATCAGAATTGGTTAATTGGTTGTAACACTGGCAGAGCATTACGCTGACTTGACGGGAC
GGCGCAAGCTCATGACCAAAATCCCTTAACGTGAGTTACGCGTCGTTCCACTGAGCGTCAGACCCCGTAG
AAAAGATCAAAGGATCTTCTTGAGATCCTTTTTTTCTGCGCGTAATCTGCTGCTTGCAAACAAAAAAACC
ACCGCTACCAGCGGTGGTTTGTTTGCCGGATCAAGAGCTACCAACTCTTTTTCCGAAGGTAACTGGCTTC
AGCAGAGCGCAGATACCAAATACTGTTCTTCTAGTGTAGCCGTAGTTAGGCCACCACTTCAAGAACTCTG
TAGCACCGCCTACATACCTCGCTCTGCTAATCCTGTTACCAGTGGCTGCTGCCAGTGGCGATAAGTCGTG
TCTTACCGGGTTGGACTCAAGACGATAGTTACCGGATAAGGCGCAGCGGTCGGGCTGAACGGGGGGTTCG
TGCACACAGCCCAGCTTGGAGCGAACGACCTACACCGAACTGAGATACCTACAGCGTGAGCTATGAGAAA
GCGCCACGCTTCCCGAAGGGAGAAAGGCGGACAGGTATCCGGTAAGCGGCAGGGTCGGAACAGGAGAGCG
CACGAGGGAGCTTCCAGGGGGAAACGCCTGGTATCTTTATAGTCCTGTCGGGTTTCGCCACCTCTGACTT
GAGCGTCGATTTTTGTGATGCTCGTCAGGGGGGCGGAGCCTATGGAAAAACGCCAGCAACGCGGCCTTTT
TACGGTTCCTGGCCTTTTGCTGGCCTTTTGCTCACATGTTCTTTCCTGCGTTATCCCCTGATTCTGTGGA
TAACCGTATTACCGCCTTTGAGTGAGCTGATACCGCTCGCCGCAGCCGAACGACCGAGCGCAGCGAGTCA
GTGAGCGAGGAAGCGGAAGAGCGCCCAATACGCAAACCGCCTCTCCCCGCGCGTTGGCCGATTCATTAAT
GCAGCTGGCACGACAGGTTTCCCGACTGGAAAGCGGGCAGTGAGCGCAACGCAATTAATACGCGTACCGC
TAGCCAGGAAGAGTTTGTAGAAACGCAAAAAGGCCATCCGTCAGGATGGCCTTCTGCTTAGTTTGATGCC
TGGCAGTTTATGGCGGGCGTCCTGCCCGCCACCCTCCGGGCCGTTGCTTCACAACGTTCAAATCCGCTCC
CGGCGGATTTGTCCTACTCAGGAGAGCGTTCACCGACAAACAACAGATAAAACGAAAGGCCCAGTCTTCC
GACTGAGCCTTTCGTTTTATTTGATGCCTGGCAGTTCCCTACTCTCGCGTTAACGCTAGCATGGATGTTT
TCCCAGTCACGACGTTGTAAAACGACGGCCAGTCTTAAGCTCGGGCCCCTACAGGTCACTAATACCATCT
AAGTAGTTGATTCATAGTGACTGGATATGTTGTGTTTTACAGTATTATGTAGTCTGTTTTTTATGCAAAA
TCTAATTTAATATATTGATATTTATATCATTTTACGTTTCTCGTTCAACTTTTCTATACAAAGTTGCTAC
CATGACCGAGTACAAGCCCACGGTGCGCCTCGCCACCCGCGACGACGTCCCCCGGGCCGTACGCACCCTC
GCCGCCGCGTTCGCCGACTACCCCGCCACGCGCCACACCGTCGATCCGGACCGCCACATCGAGCGGGTCA
CCGAGCTGCAAGAACTCTTCCTCACGCGCGTCGGGCTCGACATCGGCAAGGTGTGGGTCGCGGACGACGG
CGCCGCGGTGGCGGTCTGGACCACGCCGGAGAGCGTCGAAGCGGGGGCGGTGTTCGCCGAGATCGGCCCG
CGCATGGCCGAGTTGAGCGGTTCCCGGCTGGCCGCGCAGCAACAGATGGAAGGCCTCCTGGCGCCGCACC
GGCCCAAGGAGCCCGCGTGGTTCCTGGCCACCGTCGGCGTCTCGCCCGACCACCAGGGCAAGGGTCTGGG
CAGCGCCGTCGTGCTCCCCGGAGTGGAGGCGGCCGAGCGCGCCGGGGTGCCCGCCTTCCTGGAGACCTCC
GCGCCCCGCAACCTCCCCTTCTACGAGCGGCTCGGCTTCACCGTCACCGCCGACGTCGAGGTGCCCGAAG
GACCGCGCACCTGGTGCATGACCCGCAAGCCCGGTGCCTGAACAACTTTG
Features (pLannotate 1.2.2; 11 found; start..end, strand, type, name):
    172..190     -  promoter       T7 promoter: promoter for bacteriophage T7 RNA polymerase
    324..1133    +  CDS            KanR: aminoglycoside phosphotransferase; aph(3')-Ia; confers resistance to kanamycin in bacteria or G418 (Geneticin®) in eukaryotes
   1280..1868    +  rep_origin     ori: high-copy-number ColE1/pMB1/pBR322/pUC origin of replication
   2051..2143    +  CDS            lacI (fragment): lac repressor; lacI; The lac repressor binds to the lac operator to inhibit transcription in E. coli. This inhibition can be relieved by adding lactose or isopropyl-β-D-thiogalactopyranoside (IPTG).
   2198..2225    -  terminator     rrnB T2 terminator: transcription terminator T2 from the E. coli rrnB gene
   2357..2400    +  terminator     rrnB T1 terminator: Escherichia coli rrnB; transcription terminator T1 from the E. coli rrnB gene
   2447..2483    -  CDS            lacZα (fragment): LacZα fragment of β-galactosidase; lacZ fragment
   2533..2652    -  protein_bind   attR1: mutant version of attR; recombination site for the Gateway® LR reaction LR Clonase™
   2636..2656    -  protein_bind   attB4: mutant version of attB; core recombination site for the Gateway® BP reaction BP Clonase™
   2662..3261    +  CDS            PuroR: puromycin N-acetyltransferase; pac from Streptomyces alboniger; confers resistance to puromycin
   3263..116     +  protein_bind   attR3 (across the origin): mutant version of attR; recombination site for the Gateway® LR reaction LR Clonase™
