[The description below was written by a language model from this plasmid's Addgene catalogue record and pLannotate feature annotations shown in this document.]
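Description:
pENTR puroR R4-R3 is a Gateway entry clone of about 3.3 kb, made by BP recombination into the Invitrogen MultiSite donor vector pDONR221-P4rP3r. It is a purely bacterial shuttle plasmid, carrying a high-copy ColE1/pUC-type origin and a kanamycin resistance gene (aminoglycoside phosphotransferase) for propagation and selection in standard E. coli cloning strains. The backbone also retains the usual pDONR features. These include rrnB T1 and T2 transcription terminators upstream of the recombination cassette, which insulate the insert from read-through transcription, a T7 promoter, M13 sequencing primer sites, and short residual lacI and lacZα fragments that have no functional role.

The payload is a roughly 600 bp open reading frame for puromycin N-acetyltransferase (pac, from Streptomyces alboniger), which confers puromycin resistance. The feature table shows only the coding sequence between the recombination sites, with no annotated eukaryotic promoter or polyadenylation signal, so expression would depend on elements supplied by neighbouring fragments or the final assembled construct. The insert is flanked by attR-type sites. The automated annotation labels the upstream site attR1 with an overlapping attB4 core, but the plasmid name and donor backbone indicate an attR4/attR3 pair, and attR3 is annotated on the downstream side spanning the sequence origin. This configuration makes the cassette a middle-position module in MultiSite Gateway LR reactions, joining to entry clones that carry compatible attL4 and attL3 ends. According to the associated publication, it belongs to a toolkit for high-efficiency multi-fragment assembly of constructs used in BAC recombineering and knock-in targeting, where it provides a selectable marker module.
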