Addgene plasmid #43965: pENTR puroR R4-R3
Depositing lab: Peter Hohenstein. Depositing organization: University of Edinburgh. Publication: A universal vector for high-efficiency multi-fragment recombineering of BACs and knock-in constructs. Dolt KS, Lawrence ML, Miller-Hodges E, Slight J, Thornburn A, Devenney PS, Hohenstein P. PLoS One. 2013 Apr 29;8(4):e62054. doi: 10.1371/journal.pone.0062054. Print 2013. PubMed 23637962.
Backbone
  Vector backbone: pDONR221-P4rP3r
  Backbone manufacturer: Invitrogen
  Backbone size w/o insert (bp): 2670
  Total vector size (bp): 3270
Growth in bacteria
  Bacterial resistance: Kanamycin, 50 μg/mL
  Growth temperature: 37°C
  Growth strain: DH5alpha
  Copy number: High Copy
Gene/Insert
  Gene/Insert name: puroR (alt names: puromycin -R; PAC)
  Insert size (bp): 600
  Cloning method: Gateway Cloning
  Sequencing primers: 5′ M13F; 3′ M13R
Terms and licenses: Academic/Nonprofit Terms; Industry Terms: Not Available to Industry
How to cite: pENTR puroR R4-R3 was a gift from Peter Hohenstein (Addgene plasmid # 43965 ; http://n2t.net/addgene:43965 ; RRID:Addgene_43965)
