>Addgene plasmid #43965 | pENTR puroR R4-R3 | addgene partial sequence | sequence record 70387 | M13rev
GCGGCCGCCCTGCAGTACAGGTCACTAATACCATCTAAGTAGTTGATTCATAGTGACTGGATATGTTGTG
TTTTACAGTATTATGTAGTCTGTTTTTTATGCAAAATCTAATTTAATATATTGATATTTATATCATTTTA
CGTTTCTCGTTCAACTTTATTATACAAAGTTGTTCAGGCACCGGGCTTGCGGGTCATGCACCAGGTGCGC
GGTCCTTCGGGCACCTCGACGTCGGCGGTGACGGTGAAGCCGAGCCGCTCGTAGAAGGGGAGGTTGCGGG
GCGCGGAGGTCTCCAGGAAGGCGGGCACCCCGGCGCGCTCGGCCGCCTCCACTCCGGGGAGCACGACGGC
GCTGCCCAGACCCTTGCCCTGGTGGTCGGGCGAGACGCCGACGGTGGCCAGGAACCACGCGGGCTCCTTG
GGCCGGTGCGGCGCCAGGAGGCCTTCCATCTGTTGCTGCGCGGCCAGCCGGGAACCGCTCAACTCGGCCA
TGCGCGGGCCGATCTCGGCGAACACCGCCCCCGCTTCGACGCTCTCCGGCGTGGTCCAGACCGCCACCGC
GGCGCCGTCGTCCGCGACCCACACCTTGCCGATGTCGAGCCCGACGCGCGTGAGGAAGAGTTCTTGCAGC
TCGGTGACCCGCTCGATGTGGCGGTCCGGATCGACGGTGTGGCGCGTGGCGGGGTAGTCGGCGAACGCGG
CGGCGAGGGTGCGTACGGCCCTGGGGACGTCGTCGCGGGTGGCGAGGCGCACCGTGGGCTTGTACTCGGT
CATGGTAGCAACTTTGTATAGAAAAGTTGAACGAGAAACGTAAAAT
