>Addgene plasmid #43965 | pENTR puroR R4-R3 | addgene partial sequence | sequence record 71898 | M13_pUC_Fwd
GCCCCTACAGGTCACTAATACCATCTAAGTAGTTGATTCATAGTGACTGGATATGTTGTGTTTTACAGTA
TTATGTAGTCTGTTTTTTATGCAAAATCTAATTTAATATATTGATATTTATATCATTTTACGTTTCTCGT
TCAACTTTTCTATACAAAGTTGCTACCATGACCGAGTACAAGCCCACGGTGCGCCTCGCCACCCGCGACG
ACGTCCCCAGGGCCGTACGCACCCTCGCCGCCGCGTTCGCCGACTACCCCGCCACGCGCCACACCGTCGA
TCCGGACCGCCACATCGAGCGGGTCACCGAGCTGCAAGAACTCTTCCTCACGCGCGTCGGGCTCGACATC
GGCAAGGTGTGGGTCGCGGACGACGGCGCCGCGGTGGCGGTCTGGACCACGCCGGAGAGCGTCGAAGCGG
GGGCGGTGTTCGCCGAGATCGGCCCGCGCATGGCCGAGTTGAGCGGTTCCCGGCTGGCCGCGCAGCAACA
GATGGAAGGCCTCCTGGCGCCGCACCGGCCCAAGGAGCCCGCGTGGTTCCTGGCCACCGTCGGCGTCTCG
CCCGACCACCAGGGCAAGGGTCTGGGCAGCGCCGTC
